Addgene plasmid #41143: pOPINK
Depositing lab: Ray Owens. Depositing organization: University of Oxford.
Backbone
  Vector backbone: pET28a
  Backbone manufacturer: Merck
  Vector type: Bacterial Expression
Growth in bacteria
  Bacterial resistance: Kanamycin, 50 μg/mL
  Growth temperature: 37°C
  Growth strain: DH5alpha
  Copy number: Unknown
Gene/Insert
  Gene/Insert name: GST
Terms and licenses: Academic/Nonprofit Terms; Industry Terms: Not Available to Industry
How to cite: pOPINK was a gift from Ray Owens (Addgene plasmid # 41143 ; http://n2t.net/addgene:41143 ; RRID:Addgene_41143)
