[The description below was written by a language model from this plasmid's Addgene catalogue record and pLannotate feature annotations shown in this document.]
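Description:
pOPINK is a bacterial expression vector built on the pET28a backbone, designed for producing recombinant proteins in E. coli as fusions to an N-terminal His-tagged glutathione S-transferase. It is selected with kanamycin through an aph(3')-Ia aminoglycoside phosphotransferase gene and replicates from a ColE1/pMB1-type origin. The pBR322-derived bom site and the rop gene, which restrains copy number, are also present, although the catalogue lists copy number as unknown. An f1 phage origin is also annotated, as are short tetracycline-resistance fragments flanking lacI; these appear to be non-functional backbone remnants.

The expression cassette begins with a T7 promoter immediately followed by a lac operator and the T7 gene 10 ribosome binding site. Transcription therefore depends on T7 RNA polymerase supplied by the host and is repressed by the plasmid-encoded LacI until it is induced with IPTG or lactose. The open reading frame starts with a 6xHis tag and continues into the Schistosoma japonicum 26 kDa GST, giving two affinity handles and a partner commonly used to improve solubility. Downstream of GST lies a lac promoter/operator-driven lacZα cassette with its CAP binding site. From its position it probably serves as a replaceable stuffer that allows blue/white screening when a gene of interest is inserted, although the record does not describe the cloning method or any protease cleavage site between GST and the target. A further His-tag fragment and a short match to a T7 gene 10B-derived solubility tag precede the T7 terminator; whether these are translated in a final construct is not stated. No target gene is present, so this is an empty acceptor vector for making His-GST fusion proteins.
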