Features (pLannotate 1.2.2; 24 found; start..end, strand, type, name):
     12..467     +  rep_origin     f1 ori (sequence partly withheld): f1 bacteriophage origin of replication; arrow indicates direction of (+) strand synthesis
    494..551     +  promoter       AmpR promoter (fragment): bla
    560..1375    -  CDS            KanR: aminoglycoside phosphotransferase; aph(3')-Ia; confers resistance to kanamycin in bacteria or G418 (Geneticin®) in eukaryotes
   1497..2085    +  rep_origin     ori: high-copy-number ColE1/pMB1/pBR322/pUC origin of replication
   2271..2413    -  misc_feature   bom: basis of mobility region from pBR322
   2515..2706    -  CDS            rop: Rop protein, which maintains plasmids at low copy number; rop
   2723..3103    +  CDS            YPB1_ECOLX: Protein predicted: Swiss-Prot protein existence level 4. From Escherichia coli.
   3175..3466    -  CDS            TcR (fragment): tetracycline efflux protein; tet; confers resistance to tetracycline
   3481..3502    -  protein_bind   CAP binding site: CAP binding activates transcription in the presence of cAMP. E. coli catabolite activator protein
   3515..4597    -  CDS            lacI: lac repressor; lacI; The lac repressor binds to the lac operator to inhibit transcription in E. coli. This inhibition can be relieved by adding lactose or isopropyl-β-D-thiogalactopyranoside (IPTG).
   4598..4675    -  promoter       lacI promoter: lacI
   4683..4962    -  CDS            TcR (fragment): tetracycline efflux protein; tet; confers resistance to tetracycline
   4984..5002    +  promoter       T7 promoter: promoter for bacteriophage T7 RNA polymerase
   5003..5027    +  protein_bind   lac operator: The lac repressor binds to the lac operator to inhibit transcription in E. coli. This inhibition can be relieved by adding lactose or isopropyl-β-D-thiogalactopyranoside (IPTG). lac repressor encoded by lacI
   5042..5064    +  RBS            RBS: efficient ribosome binding site from bacteriophage T7 gene 10 (Olins and Rangwala, 1989)
   5077..5094    +  CDS            7xHis (fragment): 6xHis affinity tag
   5095..5748    +  CDS            GST26_SCHJA: Experimental evidence at protein level: Swiss-Prot protein existence level 1. GST isoenzymes appear to play a central role in the parasite detoxification system. Other functions are also suspected including a role in increasing the solubility of haematin in the parasite gut. From Schistosoma japonicum (Blood fluke).
   5831..5852    +  protein_bind   CAP binding site: CAP binding activates transcription in the presence of cAMP. E. coli catabolite activator protein
   5867..5897    +  promoter       lac promoter: promoter for the E. coli lac operon
   5905..5921    +  protein_bind   lac operator: The lac repressor binds to the lac operator to inhibit transcription in E. coli. This inhibition can be relieved by adding lactose or isopropyl-β-D-thiogalactopyranoside (IPTG). lac repressor encoded by lacI
   5941..6114    +  CDS            lacZα: LacZα fragment of β-galactosidase; lacZ fragment
   6143..6160    +  CDS            9xHis (fragment): 9xHis affinity tag
   6170..6219    +  CDS            SET1 (fragment): solubility-enhancement tag derived from T7 phage gene 10B
   6227..6274    +  terminator     T7 terminator: transcription terminator for bacteriophage T7 RNA polymerase
>Addgene plasmid #41143 | pOPINK | depositor full sequence | sequence record 54743 | pOPINK sequence 6299 bps
TGGCGAATGGG
[124 nt withheld, positions 12-135]
C
[91 nt withheld, positions 137-227]
A
[49 nt withheld, positions 229-277]
CCTTTGACGTTGGAGTCCACGTTCTTT
[37 nt withheld, positions 305-341]
ACCCTATCTCGGTCTATTCTTTTGATTTATAAGGGATTTTGCCGATTTCGGCCTATTGGTTAAAAAATGA
GCTGATTTAACAAAAATTTAACGCGAATTTTAACAAAATATTAACGTTTACAATTTCAGGTGGCACTTTT
CGGGGAAATGTGCGCGGAACCCCTATTTGTTTATTTTTCTAAATACATTCAAATATGTATCCGCTCATGA
ATTAATTCTTAGAAAAACTCATCGAGCATCAAATGAAACTGCAATTTATTCATATCAGGATTATCAATAC
CATATTTTTGAAAAAGCCGTTTCTGTAATGAAGGAGAAAACTCACCGAGGCAGTTCCATAGGATGGCAAG
ATCCTGGTATCGGTCTGCGATTCCGACTCGTCCAACATCAATACAACCTATTAATTTCCCCTCGTCAAAA
ATAAGGTTATCAAGTGAGAAATCACCATGAGTGACGACTGAATCCGGTGAGAATGGCAAAAGTTTATGCA
TTTCTTTCCAGACTTGTTCAACAGGCCAGCCATTACGCTCGTCATCAAAATCACTCGCATCAACCAAACC
GTTATTCATTCGTGATTGCGCCTGAGCGAGACGAAATACGCGATCGCTGTTAAAAGGACAATTACAAACA
GGAATCGAATGCAACCGGCGCAGGAACACTGCCAGCGCATCAACAATATTTTCACCTGAATCAGGATATT
CTTCTAATACCTGGAATGCTGTTTTCCCGGGGATCGCAGTGGTGAGTAACCATGCATCATCAGGAGTACG
GATAAAATGCTTGATGGTCGGAAGAGGCATAAATTCCGTCAGCCAGTTTAGTCTGACCATCTCATCTGTA
ACATCATTGGCAACGCTACCTTTGCCATGTTTCAGAAACAACTCTGGCGCATCGGGCTTCCCATACAATC
GATAGATTGTCGCACCTGATTGCCCGACATTATCGCGAGCCCATTTATACCCATATAAATCAGCATCCAT
GTTGGAATTTAATCGCGGCCTAGAGCAAGACGTTTCCCGTTGAATATGGCTCATAACACCCCTTGTATTA
CTGTTTATGTAAGCAGACAGTTTTATTGTTCATGACCAAAATCCCTTAACGTGAGTTTTCGTTCCACTGA
GCGTCAGACCCCGTAGAAAAGATCAAAGGATCTTCTTGAGATCCTTTTTTTCTGCGCGTAATCTGCTGCT
TGCAAACAAAAAAACCACCGCTACCAGCGGTGGTTTGTTTGCCGGATCAAGAGCTACCAACTCTTTTTCC
GAAGGTAACTGGCTTCAGCAGAGCGCAGATACCAAATACTGTCCTTCTAGTGTAGCCGTAGTTAGGCCAC
CACTTCAAGAACTCTGTAGCACCGCCTACATACCTCGCTCTGCTAATCCTGTTACCAGTGGCTGCTGCCA
GTGGCGATAAGTCGTGTCTTACCGGGTTGGACTCAAGACGATAGTTACCGGATAAGGCGCAGCGGTCGGG
CTGAACGGGGGGTTCGTGCACACAGCCCAGCTTGGAGCGAACGACCTACACCGAACTGAGATACCTACAG
CGTGAGCTATGAGAAAGCGCCACGCTTCCCGAAGGGAGAAAGGCGGACAGGTATCCGGTAAGCGGCAGGG
TCGGAACAGGAGAGCGCACGAGGGAGCTTCCAGGGGGAAACGCCTGGTATCTTTATAGTCCTGTCGGGTT
TCGCCACCTCTGACTTGAGCGTCGATTTTTGTGATGCTCGTCAGGGGGGCGGAGCCTATGGAAAAACGCC
AGCAACGCGGCCTTTTTACGGTTCCTGGCCTTTTGCTGGCCTTTTGCTCACATGTTCTTTCCTGCGTTAT
CCCCTGATTCTGTGGATAACCGTATTACCGCCTTTGAGTGAGCTGATACCGCTCGCCGCAGCCGAACGAC
CGAGCGCAGCGAGTCAGTGAGCGAGGAAGCGGAAGAGCGCCTGATGCGGTATTTTCTCCTTACGCATCTG
TGCGGTATTTCACACCGCATATATGGTGCACTCTCAGTACAATCTGCTCTGATGCCGCATAGTTAAGCCA
GTATACACTCCGCTATCGCTACGTGACTGGGTCATGGCTGCGCCCCGACACCCGCCAACACCCGCTGACG
CGCCCTGACGGGCTTGTCTGCTCCCGGCATCCGCTTACAGACAAGCTGTGACCGTCTCCGGGAGCTGCAT
GTGTCAGAGGTTTTCACCGTCATCACCGAAACGCGCGAGGCAGCTGCGGTAAAGCTCATCAGCGTGGTCG
TGAAGCGATTCACAGATGTCTGCCTGTTCATCCGCGTCCAGCTCGTTGAGTTTCTCCAGAAGCGTTAATG
TCTGGCTTCTGATAAAGCGGGCCATGTTAAGGGCGGTTTTTTCCTGTTTGGTCACTGATGCCTCCGTGTA
AGGGGGATTTCTGTTCATGGGGGTAATGATACCGATGAAACGAGAGAGGATGCTCACGATACGGGTTACT
GATGATGAACATGCCCGGTTACTGGAACGTTGTGAGGGTAAACAACTGGCGGTATGGATGCGGCGGGACC
AGAGAAAAATCACTCAGGGTCAATGCCAGCGCTTCGTTAATACAGATGTAGGTGTTCCACAGGGTAGCCA
GCAGCATCCTGCGATGCAGATCCGGAACATAATGGTGCAGGGCGCTGACTTCCGCGTTTCCAGACTTTAC
GAAACACGGAAACCGAAGACCATTCATGTTGTTGCTCAGGTCGCAGACGTTTTGCAGCAGCAGTCGCTTC
ACGTTCGCTCGCGTATCGGTGATTCATTCTGCTAACCAGTAAGGCAACCCCGCCAGCCTAGCCGGGTCCT
CAACGACAGGAGCACGATCATGCGCACCCGTGGGGCCGCCATGCCGGCGATAATGGCCTGCTTCTCGCCG
AAACGTTTGGTGGCGGGACCAGTGACGAAGGCTTGAGCGAGGGCGTGCAAGATTCCGAATACCGCAAGCG
ACAGGCCGATCATCGTCGCGCTCCAGCGAAAGCGGTCCTCGCCGAAAATGACCCAGAGCGCTGCCGGCAC
CTGTCCTACGAGTTGCATGATAAAGAAGACAGTCATAAGTGCGGCGACGATAGTCATGCCCCGCGCCCAC
CGGAAGGAGCTGACTGGGTTGAAGGCTCTCAAGGGCATCGGTCGAGATCCCGGTGCCTAATGAGTGAGCT
AACTTACATTAATTGCGTTGCGCTCACTGCCCGCTTTCCAGTCGGGAAACCTGTCGTGCCAGCTGCATTA
ATGAATCGGCCAACGCGCGGGGAGAGGCGGTTTGCGTATTGGGCGCCAGGGTGGTTTTTCTTTTCACCAG
TGAGACGGGCAACAGCTGATTGCCCTTCACCGCCTGGCCCTGAGAGAGTTGCAGCAAGCGGTCCACGCTG
GTTTGCCCCAGCAGGCGAAAATCCTGTTTGATGGTGGTTAACGGCGGGATATAACATGAGCTGTCTTCGG
TATCGTCGTATCCCACTACCGAGATATCCGCACCAACGCGCAGCCCGGACTCGGTAATGGCGCGCATTGC
GCCCAGCGCCATCTGATCGTTGGCAACCAGCATCGCAGTGGGAACGATGCCCTCATTCAGCATTTGCATG
GTTTGTTGAAAACCGGACATGGCACTCCAGTCGCCTTCCCGTTCCGCTATCGGCTGAATTTGATTGCGAG
TGAGATATTTATGCCAGCCAGCCAGACGCAGACGCGCCGAGACAGAACTTAATGGGCCCGCTAACAGCGC
GATTTGCTGGTGACCCAATGCGACCAGATGCTCCACGCCCAGTCGCGTACCGTCTTCATGGGAGAAAATA
ATACTGTTGATGGGTGTCTGGTCAGAGACATCAAGAAATAACGCCGGAACATTAGTGCAGGCAGCTTCCA
CAGCAATGGCATCCTGGTCATCCAGCGGATAGTTAATGATCAGCCCACTGACGCGTTGCGCGAGAAGATT
GTGCACCGCCGCTTTACAGGCTTCGACGCCGCTTCGTTCTACCATCGACACCACCACGCTGGCACCCAGT
TGATCGGCGCGAGATTTAATCGCCGCGACAATTTGCGACGGCGCGTGCAGGGCCAGACTGGAGGTGGCAA
CGCCAATCAGCAACGACTGTTTGCCCGCCAGTTGTTGTGCCACGCGGTTGGGAATGTAATTCAGCTCCGC
CATCGCCGCTTCCACTTTTTCCCGCGTTTTCGCAGAAACGTGGCTGGCCTGGTTCACCACGCGGGAAACG
GTCTGATAAGAGACACCGGCATACTCTGCGACATCGTATAACGTTACTGGTTTCACATTCACCACCCTGA
ATTGACTCTCTTCCGGGCGCTATCATGCCATACCGCGAAAGGTTTTGCGCCATTCGATGGTGTCCGGGAT
CTCGACGCTCTCCCTTATGCGACTCCTGCATTAGGAAGCAGCCCAGTAGTAGGTTGAGGCCGTTGAGCAC
CGCCGCCGCAAGGAATGGTGCATGCAAGGAGATGGCGCCCAACAGTCCCCCGGCCACGGGGCCTGCCACC
ATACCCACGCCGAAACAAGCGCTCATGAGCCCGAAGTGGCGAGCCCGATCTTCCCCATCGGTGATGTCGG
CGATATAGGCGCCAGCAACCGCACCTGTGGCGCCGGTGATGCCGGCCACGATGCGTCCGGCGTAGAGGAT
CGAGATCTCGATCCCGCGAAATTAATACGACTCACTATAGGGGAATTGTGAGCGGATAACAATTCCCCTC
TAGAAATAATTTTGTTTAACTTTAAGAAGGAGATATACCATGGCACATCACCATCACCATCACATGTCCC
CTATACTAGGTTATTGGAAAATTAAGGGCCTTGTGCAACCCACTCGACTTCTTTTGGAATATCTTGAAGA
AAAATATGAAGAGCATTTGTATGAGCGCGATGAAGGTGATAAATGGCGAAACAAAAAGTTTGAATTGGGT
TTGGAGTTTCCCAATCTTCCTTATTATATTGATGGTGATGTTAAATTAACACAGTCTATGGCCATCATAC
GTTATATAGCTGACAAGCACAACATGTTGGGTGGTTGTCCAAAAGAGCGTGCAGAGATTTCAATGCTTGA
AGGAGCGGTTTTGGATATTAGATACGGTGTTTCGAGAATTGCATATAGTAAAGACTTTGAAACTCTCAAA
GTTGATTTTCTTAGCAAGCTACCTGAAATGCTGAAAATGTTCGAAGATCGTTTATGTCATAAAACATATT
TAAATGGTGATCATGTAACCCATCCTGACTTCATGTTGTATGACGCTCTTGATGTTGTTTTATACATGGA
CCCAATGTGCCTGGATGCGTTCCCAAAATTAGTTTGTTTTAAAAAACGTATTGAAGCTATCCCACAAATT
GATAAGTACTTGAAATCCAGCAAGTATATAGCATGGCCTTTGCAGGGCTGGCAAGCCACGTTTGGTGGTG
GCGACCATCCTCCAAAATCGGATCTGAGCAGCGGTCTGGAAGTTCTGTTTCAGGGTACCGTCGACCCGAC
TGGAAAGCGGGCAGTGAGCGCAACGCAATTAATGTGAGTTAGCTCACTCATTAGGCACCCCAGGCTTTAC
ACTTTATGCTTCCGGCTCGTATGTTGTGTGGAATTGTGAGCGGATAACAATTTCACACAGGAAACAGCTA
TGACCATGATTACGGATTCACTGGCCGTCGTTTTACAACGTCGTGACTGGGAAAACCCTGGCGTTACCCA
ACTTAATCGCCTTGCAGCACATCCCCCTTTCGCCAGCTGGCGTAATAGCGAAGAGGCCCGCACCGATCGC
CCTTCCCAACAGTTGCGCAGCCTGAATGGCGAATGGCGCCAAGCTTTCTAGACCATTTAAACACCACCAC
CACCACCACTGAGATCCGGCTGCTAACAAAGCCCGAAAGGAAGCTGAGTTGGCTGCTGCCACCGCTGAGC
AATAACTAGCATAACCCCTTGGGGCCTCTAAACGGGTCTTGAGGGGTTTTTTGCTGAAAGGAGGAACTAT
ATCCGGAT
