>Addgene plasmid #41143 | pOPINK | addgene partial sequence | sequence record 61637 | T7 5'-TAATACGACTCACTATAGGG-3'
AATATTTTGTTTAACTTTAAGAAGGAGATATACCATGGCACATCACCATCACCATCACATGTCCCCTATA
CTAGGTTATTGGAAAATTAAGGGCCTTGTGCAACCCACTCGACTTCTTTTGGAATATCTTGAAGAAAAAT
ATGAAGAGCATTTGTATGAGCGCGATGAAGGTGATAAATGGCGAAACAAAAAGTTTGAATTGGGTTTGGA
GTTTCCCAATCTTCCTTATTATATTGATGGTGATGTTAAATTAACACAGTCTATGGCCATCATACGTTAT
ATAGCTGACAAGCACAACATGTTGGGTGGTTGTCCAAAAGAGCGTGCAGAGATTTCAATGCTTGAAGGAG
CGGTTTTGGATATTAGATACGGTGTTTCGAGAATTGCATATAGTAAAGACTTTGAAACTCTCAAAGTTGA
TTTTCTTAGCAAGCTACCTGAAATGCTGAAAATGTTCGAAGATCGTTTATGTCATAAAACATATTTAAAT
GGTGATCATGTAACCCATCCTGACTTCATGTTGTATGACGCTCTTGATGTTGTTTTATACATGGACCCAA
TGTGCCTGGATGCGTTCCCAAAATTAGTTTGTTTTAAAAAACGTATTGAAGCTATCCCACAAATTGATAA
GTACTTGAAATCCAGCAAGTATATAGCATGGCCTTTGCAGGGCTGGCAAGCCACGTTTGGTGGTGGCGAC
CATCCTCCAAAATCGGATCTGAGCAGCGGTCTGGAAGTTCTGTTTCAGGGTACCGTCGACCCGACTGGAA
AGCGGGCAGTGAGCGCAACGCAATTAATGTGAGTTAGCTCACTCATTAGGCACCCCAGGCTTTACACTTT
ATGCTTCCGGCTCGTATGTTGTGTGGAATTGTGAGCGGATAACAATTT
